>Addgene plasmid #244047 | H2B_mCherry_ALFA | addgene full sequence | sequence record 491013 | Addgene NGS Result
GACGGATCGGGAGATCTCCCGATCCCCTATGGTGCACTCTCAGTACAATCTGCTCTGATGCCGCATAGTT
AAGCCAGTATCTGCTCCCTGCTTGTGTGTTGGAGGTCGCTGAGTAGTGCGCGAGCAAAATTTAAGCTACA
ACAAGGCAAGGCTTGACCGACAATTGCATGAAGAATCTGCTTAGGGTTAGGCGTTTTGCGCTGCTTCGCG
ATGTACGGGCCAGATATACGCGTTGACATTGATTATTGACTAGTTATTAATAGTAATCAATTACGGGGTC
ATTAGTTCATAGCCCATATATGGAGTTCCGCGTTACATAACTTACGGTAAATGGCCCGCCTGGCTGACCG
CCCAACGACCCCCGCCCATTGACGTCAATAATGACGTATGTTCCCATAGTAACGCCAATAGGGACTTTCC
ATTGACGTCAATGGGTGGAGTATTTACGGTAAACTGCCCACTTGGCAGTACATCAAGTGTATCATATGCC
AAGTACGCCCCCTATTGACGTCAATGACGGTAAATGGCCCGCCTGGCATTATGCCCAGTACATGACCTTA
TGGGACTTTCCTACTTGGCAGTACATCTACGTATTAGTCATCGCTATTACCATGGTGATGCGGTTTTGGC
AGTACATCAATGGGCGTGGATAGCGGTTTGACTCACGGGGATTTCCAAGTCTCCACCCCATTGACGTCAA
TGGGAGTTTGTTTTGGCACCAAAATCAACGGGACTTTCCAAAATGTCGTAACAACTCCGCCCCATTGACG
CAAATGGGCGGTAGGCGTGTACGGTGGGAGGTCTATATAAGCAGAGCTCTCCCTATCAGTGATAGAGATC
TCCCTATCAGTGATAGAGATCGTCGACGAGCTCGTTTAGTGAACCGTCAGATCGCCTGGAGACGCCATCC
ACGCTGTTTTGACCTCCATAGAAGACACCGGGACCGATCCAGCCTCCGGACTCTAGCGTTTAAACTTAAG
CTTGGTACCGAGCTCGGATCGTACCGCCACCATGCCAGAGCCAGCGAAGTCTGCTCCCGCCCCGAAAAAG
GGCTCCAAGAAGGCGGTGACTAAGGCGCAGAAGAAAGGCGGCAAGAAGCGCAAGCGCAGCCGCAAGGAGA
GCTATTCCATCTATGTGTACAAGGTTCTGAAGCAGGTCCACCCTGACACCGGCATTTCGTCCAAGGCCAT
GGGCATCATGAATTCGTTTGTGAACGACATTTTCGAGCGCATCGCAGGTGAGGCTTCCCGCCTGGCGCAT
TACAACAAGCGCTCGACCATCACCTCCAGGGAGATCCAGACGGCCGTGCGCCTGCTGCTGCCTGGGGAGT
TGGCCAAGCACGCCGTGTCCGAGGGTACTAAGGCCATCACCAAGTACACCAGCGCTAAGGATCAATTCGG
TGTGAGCAAGGGCGAGGAGGATAACATGGCCATCATCAAGGAGTTCATGCGCTTCAAGGTGCACATGGAG
GGCTCCGTGAACGGCCACGAGTTCGAGATCGAGGGCGAGGGCGAGGGCCGCCCCTACGAGGGCACCCAGA
CCGCCAAGCTGAAGGTGACCAAGGGTGGCCCCCTGCCCTTCGCCTGGGACATCCTGTCCCCTCAGTTCAT
GTACGGCTCCAAGGCCTACGTGAAGCACCCCGCCGACATCCCCGACTACTTGAAGCTGTCCTTCCCCGAG
GGCTTCAAGTGGGAGCGCGTGATGAACTTCGAGGACGGCGGCGTGGTGACCGTGACCCAGGACTCCTCCC
TGCAGGACGGCGAGTTCATCTACAAGGTGAAGCTGCGCGGCACCAACTTCCCCTCCGACGGCCCCGTAAT
GCAGAAGAAGACCATGGGCTGGGAGGCCTCCTCCGAGCGGATGTACCCCGAGGACGGCGCCCTGAAGGGC
GAGATCAAGCAGAGGCTGAAGCTGAAGGACGGCGGCCACTACGACGCTGAGGTCAAGACCACCTACAAGG
CCAAGAAGCCCGTGCAGCTGCCCGGCGCCTACAACGTCAACATCAAGTTGGACATCACCTCCCACAACGA
GGACTACACCATCGTGGAACAGTACGAACGCGCCGAGGGCCGCCACTCCACCGGCGGCATGGACGAGCTG
TACAAGGGTGGTGGTGGCGCGGCCGCAGATCGATCGATCACGCGTGCCACCATGACTAGTTTTGTACAAA
GCGGTCCGCCATCACGTTTGGAAGAGGAACTGAGACGCCGCTTAACTGAACCTGGCCGCGGTAAACATAT
GGATCGATCATAATACTCGAGTCTAGAGGGCCCGTTTAAACCCGCTGATCAGCCTCGACTGTGCCTTCTA
GTTGCCAGCCATCTGTTGTTTGCCCCTCCCCCGTGCCTTCCTTGACCCTGGAAGGTGCCACTCCCACTGT
CCTTTCCTAATAAAATGAGGAAATTGCATCGCATTGTCTGAGTAGGTGTCATTCTATTCTGGGGGGTGGG
GTGGGGCAGGACAGCAAGGGGGAGGATTGGGAAGACAATAGCAGGCATGCTGGGGATGCGGTGGGCTCTA
TGGCTTCTGAGGCGGAAAGAACCAGCTGGGGCTCTAGGGGGTATCCCC
[124 nt withheld, positions 2569-2692]
C
[91 nt withheld, positions 2694-2784]
A
[49 nt withheld, positions 2786-2834]
CCTTTGACGTTGGAGTCCACGTTCTTT
[37 nt withheld, positions 2862-2898]
ACCCTATCTCGGTCTATTCTTTTGATTTATAAGGGATTTTGCCGATTTCGGCCTATTGGTTAAAAAATGA
GCTGATTTAACAAAAATTTAACGCGAATTAATTCTGTGGAATGTGTGTCAGTTAGGGTGTGGAAAGTCCC
CAGGCTCCCCAGCAGGCAGAAGTATGCAAAGCATGCATCTCAATTAGTCAGCAACCAGGTGTGGAAAGTC
CCCAGGCTCCCCAGCAGGCAGAAGTATGCAAAGCATGCATCTCAATTAGTCAGCAACCATAGTCCCGCCC
CTAACTCCGCCCATCCCGCCCCTAACTCCGCCCAGTTCCGCCCATTCTCCGCCCCATGGCTGACTAATTT
TTTTTATTTATGCAGAGGCCGAGGCCGCCTCTGCCTCTGAGCTATTCCAGAAGTAGTGAGGAGGCTTTTT
TGGAGGCCTAGGCTTTTGCAAAAAGCTCCCGGGAGCTTGTATATCCATTTTCGGATCTGATCAGCACGTG
TTGACAATTAATCATCGGCATAGTATATCGGCATAGTATAATACGACAAGGTGAGGAACTAAACCATGGC
CAAGTTGACCAGTGCCGTTCCGGTGCTCACCGCGCGCGACGTCGCCGGAGCGGTCGAGTTCTGGACCGAC
CGGCTCGGGTTCTCCCGGGACTTCGTGGAGGACGACTTCGCCGGTGTGGTCCGGGACGACGTGACCCTGT
TCATCAGCGCGGTCCAGGACCAGGTGGTGCCGGACAACACCCTGGCCTGGGTGTGGGTGCGCGGCCTGGA
CGAGCTGTACGCCGAGTGGTCGGAGGTCGTGTCCACGAACTTCCGGGACGCCTCCGGGCCGGCCATGACC
GAGATCGGCGAGCAGCCGTGGGGGCGGGAGTTCGCCCTGCGCGACCCGGCCGGCAACTGCGTGCACTTCG
TGGCCGAGGAGCAGGACTGACACGTGCTACGAGATTTCGATTCCACCGCCGCCTTCTATGAAAGGTTGGG
CTTCGGAATCGTTTTCCGGGACGCCGGCTGGATGATCCTCCAGCGCGGGGATCTCATGCTGGAGTTCTTC
GCCCACCCCAACTTGTTTATTGCAGCTTATAATGGTTACAAATAAAGCAATAGCATCACAAATTTCACAA
ATAAAGCATTTTTTTCACTGCATTCTAGTTGTGGTTTGTCCAAACTCATCAATGTATCTTATCATGTCTG
TATACCGTCGACCTCTAGCTAGAGCTTGGCGTAATCATGGTCATAGCTGTTTCCTGTGTGAAATTGTTAT
CCGCTCACAATTCCACACAACATACGAGCCGGAAGCATAAAGTGTAAAGCCTGGGGTGCCTAATGAGTGA
GCTAACTCACATTAATTGCGTTGCGCTCACTGCCCGCTTTCCAGTCGGGAAACCTGTCGTGCCAGCTGCA
TTAATGAATCGGCCAACGCGCGGGGAGAGGCGGTTTGCGTATTGGGCGCTCTTCCGCTTCCTCGCTCACT
GACTCGCTGCGCTCGGTCGTTCGGCTGCGGCGAGCGGTATCAGCTCACTCAAAGGCGGTAATACGGTTAT
CCACAGAATCAGGGGATAACGCAGGAAAGAACATGTGAGCAAAAGGCCAGCAAAAGGCCAGGAACCGTAA
AAAGGCCGCGTTGCTGGCGTTTTTCCATAGGCTCCGCCCCCCTGACGAGCATCACAAAAATCGACGCTCA
AGTCAGAGGTGGCGAAACCCGACAGGACTATAAAGATACCAGGCGTTTCCCCCTGGAAGCTCCCTCGTGC
GCTCTCCTGTTCCGACCCTGCCGCTTACCGGATACCTGTCCGCCTTTCTCCCTTCGGGAAGCGTGGCGCT
TTCTCATAGCTCACGCTGTAGGTATCTCAGTTCGGTGTAGGTCGTTCGCTCCAAGCTGGGCTGTGTGCAC
GAACCCCCCGTTCAGCCCGACCGCTGCGCCTTATCCGGTAACTATCGTCTTGAGTCCAACCCGGTAAGAC
ACGACTTATCGCCACTGGCAGCAGCCACTGGTAACAGGATTAGCAGAGCGAGGTATGTAGGCGGTGCTAC
AGAGTTCTTGAAGTGGTGGCCTAACTACGGCTACACTAGAAGAACAGTATTTGGTATCTGCGCTCTGCTG
AAGCCAGTTACCTTCGGAAAAAGAGTTGGTAGCTCTTGATCCGGCAAACAAACCACCGCTGGTAGCGGTG
GTTTTTTTGTTTGCAAGCAGCAGATTACGCGCAGAAAAAAAGGATCTCAAGAAGATCCTTTGATCTTTTC
TACGGGGTCTGACGCTCAGTGGAACGAAAACTCACGTTAAGGGATTTTGGTCATGAGATTATCAAAAAGG
ATCTTCACCTAGATCCTTTTAAATTAAAAATGAAGTTTTAAATCAATCTAAAGTATATATGAGTAAACTT
GGTCTGACAGTTACCAATGCTTAATCAGTGAGGCACCTATCTCAGCGATCTGTCTATTTCGTTCATCCAT
AGTTGCCTGACTCCCCGTCGTGTAGATAACTACGATACGGGAGGGCTTACCATCTGGCCCCAGTGCTGCA
ATGATACCGCGAGACCCACGCTCACCGGCTCCAGATTTATCAGCAATAAACCAGCCAGCCGGAAGGGCCG
AGCGCAGAAGTGGTCCTGCAACTTTATCCGCCTCCATCCAGTCTATTAATTGTTGCCGGGAAGCTAGAGT
AAGTAGTTCGCCAGTTAATAGTTTGCGCAACGTTGTTGCCATTGCTACAGGCATCGTGGTGTCACGCTCG
TCGTTTGGTATGGCTTCATTCAGCTCCGGTTCCCAACGATCAAGGCGAGTTACATGATCCCCCATGTTGT
GCAAAAAAGCGGTTAGCTCCTTCGGTCCTCCGATCGTTGTCAGAAGTAAGTTGGCCGCAGTGTTATCACT
CATGGTTATGGCAGCACTGCATAATTCTCTTACTGTCATGCCATCCGTAAGATGCTTTTCTGTGACTGGT
GAGTACTCAACCAAGTCATTCTGAGAATAGTGTATGCGGCGACCGAGTTGCTCTTGCCCGGCGTCAATAC
GGGATAATACCGCGCCACATAGCAGAACTTTAAAAGTGCTCATCATTGGAAAACGTTCTTCGGGGCGAAA
ACTCTCAAGGATCTTACCGCTGTTGAGATCCAGTTCGATGTAACCCACTCGTGCACCCAACTGATCTTCA
GCATCTTTTACTTTCACCAGCGTTTCTGGGTGAGCAAAAACAGGAAGGCAAAATGCCGCAAAAAAGGGAA
TAAGGGCGACACGGAAATGTTGAATACTCATACTCTTCCTTTTTCAATATTATTGAAGCATTTATCAGGG
TTATTGTCTCATGAGCGGATACATATTTGAATGTATTTAGAAAAATAAACAAATAGGGGTTCCGCGCACA
TTTCCCCGAAAAGTGCCACCTGACGTC
Features (pLannotate 1.2.2; 23 found; start..end, strand, type, name):
     28..80      -  misc_feature   bom (fragment): basis of mobility region from pBR322
    235..614     +  enhancer       CMV enhancer: human cytomegalovirus immediate early enhancer
    615..818     +  promoter       CMV promoter: human cytomegalovirus (CMV) immediate early promoter
    820..839     +  promoter       PLtetO-1 promoter (fragment): modified phage lambda PL promoter with tet operator sites (Lutz and Bujard, 1997)
    841..860     +  promoter       PLtetO-1 promoter (fragment): modified phage lambda PL promoter with tet operator sites (Lutz and Bujard, 1997)
    868..901     +  promoter       TRE3GV promoter (fragment): 3rd-generation Tet-responsive promoter that can be activated by binding of Tet-On® 3G, optimized for retroviral and lentiviral vectors
   1012..1389    +  CDS            H2B: human histone H2B; HIST1H2BJ
   1402..2106    +  CDS            mCherry: mCherry is a basic (constitutively fluorescent) red fluorescent protein published in 2004, derived from Discosoma sp.. It is reported to be a very rapidly-maturing monomer with low acid sensitivity.
   2299..2523    +  polyA_signal   bGH poly(A) signal: bovine growth hormone polyadenylation signal
   2527..2548    +  promoter       SV40 promoter (fragment): SV40 enhancer and early promoter
   2569..2997    +  rep_origin     f1 ori (sequence partly withheld): f1 bacteriophage origin of replication; arrow indicates direction of (+) strand synthesis
   3011..3340    +  promoter       SV40 promoter: SV40 enhancer and early promoter
   3388..3435    +  promoter       EM7 promoter: synthetic bacterial promoter&nbsp
   3454..3828    +  CDS            BleoR: antibiotic-binding protein; Sh ble from Streptoalloteichus hindustanus; confers resistance to bleomycin, phleomycin, and Zeocin™
   3838..3963    +  CDS            ble (fragment): BLE_KLEPN - Experimental evidence at protein level: Swiss-Prot protein existence level 1. Binding protein with a strong affinity to the bleomycin family of antibiotics. Binds to CL990; an antimitotic-antibiotic compound. From Klebsiella pneumoniae.
   3958..4079    +  polyA_signal   SV40 poly(A) signal: SV40 polyadenylation signal
   4152..4168    -  protein_bind   lac operator: The lac repressor binds to the lac operator to inhibit transcription in E. coli. This inhibition can be relieved by adding lactose or isopropyl-β-D-thiogalactopyranoside (IPTG). lac repressor encoded by lacI
   4176..4206    -  promoter       lac promoter: promoter for the E. coli lac operon
   4221..4242    -  protein_bind   CAP binding site: CAP binding activates transcription in the presence of cAMP. E. coli catabolite activator protein
   4255..4347    -  CDS            lacI (fragment): lac repressor; lacI; The lac repressor binds to the lac operator to inhibit transcription in E. coli. This inhibition can be relieved by adding lactose or isopropyl-β-D-thiogalactopyranoside (IPTG).
   4530..5118    -  rep_origin     ori: high-copy-number ColE1/pMB1/pBR322/pUC origin of replication
   5289..6149    -  CDS            AmpR: β-lactamase; bla; confers resistance to ampicillin, carbenicillin, and related antibiotics
   6150..6254    -  promoter       AmpR promoter: bla
