[The description below was written by a language model from this plasmid's Addgene catalogue record and pLannotate feature annotations shown in this document.]
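Description:
H2B_mCherry_ALFA is a mammalian expression plasmid built on the pcDNA4TO backbone, with a sequenced length of about 6.3 kb. It is maintained in E. coli through a high-copy ColE1/pUC-type origin and selected with ampicillin via the β-lactamase gene. An f1 origin is also present. For selection in mammalian cells the backbone carries a bleomycin/Zeocin resistance gene (Sh ble). This gene is driven by the SV40 early promoter in eukaryotic cells and by the EM7 promoter in bacteria, and it ends in an SV40 polyadenylation signal.

The expression cassette uses the human CMV immediate-early enhancer and promoter. Two short tet operator-like matches lie just downstream of the promoter, consistent with the tetracycline-operator design of this backbone. Expression should therefore be constitutive in ordinary cells and repressible, then tetracycline-inducible, in cells that supply the Tet repressor. The promoter drives a fusion of human histone H2B (HIST1H2BJ) to the monomeric red fluorescent protein mCherry, followed by the bovine growth hormone polyadenylation signal. According to the catalogue entry, a single ALFA peptide tag sits at the C terminus of the fusion. The automated annotation does not mark this tag, but there is unannotated sequence between the end of mCherry and the poly(A) signal where it would lie.

Because H2B incorporates into nucleosomes, the fusion tethers mCherry and its ALFA epitope to chromatin, giving a red nuclear landmark. The stated purpose is to anchor mCherry-1xALFA to the chromatin or nucleus. The associated work concerns protein manipulation with single copies of short peptide tags in cultured cells and Drosophila. In that setting, a chromatin-bound bait of this kind could be used to test whether ALFA-binding reagents are recruited to a defined subcellular site.
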