Addgene plasmid #244047: H2B_mCherry_ALFA
Purpose: anchoring mCherry-1x ALFAto the chromatin/nucleus
Depositing lab: Markus Affolter. Depositing organization: University of Basel. Publication: Protein manipulation using single copies of short peptide tags in cultured cells and in Drosophila melanogaster. Vigano MA, Ell CM, Kustermann MMM, Aguilar G, Matsuda S, Zhao N, Stasevich TJ, Affolter M, Pyrowolakis G. Development. 2021 Mar 16;148(6):dev191700. doi: 10.1242/dev.191700. PubMed 33593816.
Backbone
  Vector backbone: pcDNA4TO
  Vector type: Mammalian Expression
Growth in bacteria
  Bacterial resistance: Ampicillin, 100 μg/mL
  Growth temperature: 37°C
  Growth strain: DH5alpha
  Copy number: High Copy
Gene/Insert
  Gene/Insert name: HIST1H2BJ-mCherry-ALFA
  Species: H. sapiens (human)
  Tag / fusion protein: ALFA (C terminal on insert)
  Cloning method: Restriction Enzyme; 5′ cloning site Unknown (unknown if destroyed)
Terms and licenses: Academic/Nonprofit Terms; Industry Terms: Not Available to Industry
How to cite: H2B_mCherry_ALFA was a gift from Markus Affolter (Addgene plasmid # 244047 ; http://n2t.net/addgene:244047 ; RRID:Addgene_244047)
